>Addgene plasmid #197014 | His SUMO HNRNPA1 dHexa LCD | addgene full sequence | sequence record 392955 | Addgene NGS Result
CTTCCGCTTCCTCGCTCACTGACTCGCTACGCTCGGTCGTTCGACTGCGGCGAGCGGTGTCAGCTCACTC
AAAAGCGGTAATACGGTTATCCACAGAATCAGGGGATAAAGCCGGAAAGAACATGTGAGCAAAAAGCAAA
GCACCGGAAGAAGCCAACGCCGCAGGCGTTTTTCCATAGGCTCCGCCCCCCTGACGAGCATCACAAAAAT
CGACGCTCAAGCCAGAGGTGGCGAAACCCGACAGGACTATAAAGATACCAGGCGTTTCCCCCTGGAAGCT
CCCTCGTGCGCTCTCCTGTTCCGACCCTGCCGCTTACCGGATACCTGTCCGCCTTTCTCCCTTCGGGAAG
CGTGGCGCTTTCTCATAGCTCACGCTGTTGGTATCTCAGTTCGGTGTAGGTCGTTCGCTCCAAGCTGGGC
TGTGTGCACGAACCCCCCGTTCAGCCCGACCGCTGCGCCTTATCCGGTAACTATCGTCTTGAGTCCAACC
CGGTAAGACACGACTTATCGCCACTGGCAGCAGCCATTGGTAACTGATTTAGAGGACTTTGTCTTGAAGT
TATGCACCTGTTAAGGCTAAACTGAAAGAACAGATTTTGGTGAGTGCGGTCCTCCAACCCACTTACCTTG
GTTCAAAGAGTTGGTAGCTCAGCGAACCTTGAGAAAACCACCGTTGGTAGCGGTGGTTTTTCTTTATTTA
TGAGATGATGAATCAATCGGTCTATCAAGTCAACGAACAGCTATTCCGTTACTCTAGATTTCAGTGCAAT
TTATCTCTTCAAATGTAGCACCTGAAGTCAGCCCCATACGATATAAGTTGTAATTCTCATGTTAGTCATG
CCCCGCGCCCACCGGAAGGAGCTGACTGGGTTGAAGGCTCTCAAGGGCATCGGTCGAGATCCCGGTGCCT
AATGAGTGAGCTAACTTACATTAATTGCGTTGCGCTCACTGCCCGCTTTCCAGTCGGGAAACCTGTCGTG
CCAGCTGCATTAATGAATCGGCCAACGCGCGGGGAGAGGCGGTTTGCGTATTGGGCGCCAGGGTGGTTTT
TCTTTTCACCAGTGAGACGGGCAACAGCTGATTGCCCTTCACCGCCTGGCCCTGAGAGAGTTGCAGCAAG
CGGTCCACGCTGGTTTGCCCCAGCAGGCGAAAATCCTGTTTGATGGTGGTTAACGGCGGGATATAACATG
AGCTGTCTTCGGTATCGTCGTATCCCACTACCGAGATGTCCGCACCAACGCGCAGCCCGGACTCGGTAAT
GGCGCGCATTGCGCCCAGCGCCATCTGATCGTTGGCAACCAGCATCGCAGTGGGAACGATGCCCTCATTC
AGCATTTGCATGGTTTGTTGAAAACCGGACATGGCACTCCAGTCGCCTTCCCGTTCCGCTATCGGCTGAA
TTTGATTGCGAGTGAGATATTTATGCCAGCCAGCCAGACGCAGACGCGCCGAGACAGAACTTAATGGGCC
CGCTAACAGCGCGATTTGCTGGTGACCCAATGCGACCAGATGCTCCACGCCCAGTCGCGTACCGTCTTCA
TGGGAGAAAATAATACTGTTGATGGGTGTCTGGTCAGAGACATCAAGAAATAACGCCGGAACATTAGTGC
AGGCAGCTTCCACAGCAATGGCATCCTGGTCATCCAGCGGATAGTTAATGATCAGCCCACTGACGCGTTG
CGCGAGAAGATTGTGCACCGCCGCTTTACAGGCTTCGACGCCGCTTCGTTCTACCATCGACACCACCACG
CTGGCACCCAGTTGATCGGCGCGAGATTTAATCGCCGCGACAATTTGCGACGGCGCGTGCAGGGCCAGAC
TGGAGGTGGCAACGCCAATCAGCAACGACTGTTTGCCCGCCAGTTGTTGTGCCACGCGGTTGGGAATGTA
ATTCAGCTCCGCCATCGCCGCTTCCACTTTTTCCCGCGTTTTCGCAGAAACGTGGCTGGCCTGGTTCACC
ACGCGGGAAACGGTCTGATAAGAGACACCGGCATACTCTGCGACATCGTATAACGTTACTGGTTTCACAT
TCACCACCCTGAATTGACTCTCTTCCGGGCGCTATCATGCCATACCGCGAAAGGTTTTGCGCCATTCGAT
GGTGTCCGGGATCTCGACGCTCTCCCTTATGCGACTCCTGCATTAGGAAATTAATACGACTCACTATAGG
GGAATTGTGAGCGGATAACAATTCCCCTGTAGAAATAATTTTGTTTAACTTTAATAAGGAGATATACCAT
GGGCAGCAGCCATCATCATCATCATCACAGCAGCGGCCTGGTGCCGCGCGGCAGCCATATGGCTAGCATG
TCGGACTCAGAAGTCAATCAAGAAGCTAAGCCAGAGGTCAAGCCAGAAGTCAAGCCTGAGACTCACATCA
ATTTAAAGGTGTCCGATGGATCTTCAGAGATCTTCTTCAAGATCAAAAAGACCACTCCTTTAAGAAGGCT
GATGGAAGCGTTCGCTAAAAGACAGGGTAAGGAAATGGACTCCTTAAGATTCTTGTACGACGGTATTAGA
ATTCAAGCTGATCAGACCCCTGAAGATTTGGACATGGAGGATAACGATATTATTGAGGCTCACAGAGAAC
AGATTGGTGGATCCATGGCTAGTGCTTCATCCAGCCAAAGAGGTCGAAGTGGTTCTGGAAACTTTGGTGG
TGGTCGTGGAGGTGGTTTCGGTGGGAATGACAACTTCGGTCGTGGAGGAAACTTCAGTGGTCGTGGTGGC
TTTGGTGGCAGCCGTGGTGGTGGTGGATATGGTGGCAGTGGGGATGGCTATAATGGATTTGGTAATGATG
GAAGCAATTTTGGAGGTGGTGGAAATTACAACAATCAGTCTTCAAATTTTGGACCCATGAAGGGAGGAAA
TTTTGGAGGCAGAAGCTCTGGCCCCTATGGCGGTGGAGGCCAATACTTTGCAAAACCACGAAACCAAGGT
GGCTATGGCGGTTCCAGCAGCAGCAGTAGCTATGGCAGTGGCTAACTCGAGTCTGGTAAAGAAACCGCTG
CTGCGAAATTTGAACGCCAGCACATGGACTCGTCTACTAGCGCAGCTTAATTAACCTAGGCTGCTGCCAC
CGCTGAGCAATAACTAGCATAACCCCTTGGGGCCTCTAAACGGGTCTTGAGGGGTTTTTTGCTGAAACCT
CAGGCATTTGAGAAGCACACGGTCACACTGCTTCCGGTAGTCAATAAACCGGTAAACCAGCAATAGACAT
AAGCGGCTATTTAACGACCCTGCCCTGAACCGACGACAAGCTGACGACCGGGTCTCCGCAAGTGGCACTT
TTCGGGGAAATGTGCGCGGAACCCCTATTTGTTTATTTTTCTAAATACATTCAAATATGTATCCGCTCAT
GAATTAATTCTTAGAAAAACTCATCGAGCATCAAATGAAACTGCAATTTATTCATATCAGGATTATCAAT
ACCATATTTTTGAAAAAGCCGTTTCTGTAATGAAGGAGAAAACTCACCGAGGCAGTTCCATAGGATGGCA
AGATCCTGGTATCGGTCTGCGATTCCGACTCGTCCAACATCAATACAACCTATTAATTTCCCCTCGTCAA
AAATAAGGTTATCAAGTGAGAAATCACCATGAGTGACGACTGAATCCGGTGAGAATGGCAAAAGTTTATG
CATTTCTTTCCAGACTTGTTCAACAGGCCAGCCATTACGCTCGTCATCAAAATCACTCGCATCAACCAAA
CCGTTATTCATTCGTGATTGCGCCTGAGCGAGACGAAATACGCGGTCGCTGTTAAAAGGACAATTACAAA
CAGGAATCGAATGCAACCGGCGCAGGAACACTGCCAGCGCATCAACAATATTTTCACCTGAATCAGGATA
TTCTTCTAATACCTGGAATGCTGTTTTCCCGGGGATCGCAGTGGTGAGTAACCATGCATCATCAGGAGTA
CGGATAAAATGCTTGATGGTCGGAAGAGGCATAAATTCCGTCAGCCAGTTTAGTCTGACCATCTCATCTG
TAACATCATTGGCAACGCTACCTTTGCCATGTTTCAGAAACAACTCTGGCGCATCGGGCTTCCCATACAA
TCGATAGATTGTCGCACCTGATTGCCCGACATTATCGCGAGCCCATTTATACCCATATAAATCAGCATCC
ATGTTGGAATTTAATCGCGGCCTAGAGCAAGACGTTTCCCGTTGAATATGGCTCATACTCTTCCTTTTTC
AATATTATTGAAGCATTTATCAGGGTTATTGTCTCATGAGCGGATACATATTTGAATGTATTTAGAAAAA
TAAACAAATAGGCATGCAGCGCT
Features (pLannotate 1.2.2; 19 found; start..end, strand, type, name):
      1..750     -  rep_origin     RSF ori: Plasmids containing the RSF 1030 origin of replication can be propagated in E. coli cells that contain additional plasmids with compatible origins.
    833..897     -  CDS            TcR (fragment): tetracycline efflux protein; tet; confers resistance to tetracycline
    912..933     -  protein_bind   CAP binding site: CAP binding activates transcription in the presence of cAMP. E. coli catabolite activator protein
    946..2028    -  CDS            lacI: lac repressor; lacI; The lac repressor binds to the lac operator to inhibit transcription in E. coli. This inhibition can be relieved by adding lactose or isopropyl-β-D-thiogalactopyranoside (IPTG).
   2029..2106    -  promoter       lacI promoter: lacI
   2114..2149    -  CDS            TcR (fragment): tetracycline efflux protein; tet; confers resistance to tetracycline
   2152..2170    +  promoter       T7 promoter: promoter for bacteriophage T7 RNA polymerase
   2171..2195    +  protein_bind   lac operator: The lac repressor binds to the lac operator to inhibit transcription in E. coli. This inhibition can be relieved by adding lactose or isopropyl-β-D-thiogalactopyranoside (IPTG). lac repressor encoded by lacI
   2210..2232    +  RBS            RBS: efficient ribosome binding site from bacteriophage T7 gene 10 (Olins and Rangwala, 1989)
   2251..2267    +  CDS            capTEV™ (fragment): composite tag for in vivo biotinylation, TEV protease cleavage, and 6xHis tagging
   2278..2295    +  CDS            thrombin site: thrombin recognition and cleavage site
   2308..2600    +  CDS            SUMO (fragment): cleavable ubiquitin-like protein tag; S. cerevisiae SMT3 (truncated)
   2605..2982    +  CDS            HNRNPA1 (fragment): ROA1_BOVIN - Also known as HNRPA1. Experimental evidence at protein level: Swiss-Prot protein existence level 1. Involved in the packaging of pre-mRNA into hnRNP particles, transport of poly(A) mRNA from the nucleus to the cytoplasm and may modulate splice site selection. May bind to specific miRNA hairpins. Binds to the IRES and thereby inhibits the translation of the apoptosis protease activating factor APAF1. From Bos taurus (Bovine).
   2998..3039    +  CDS            S-Tag (fragment): affinity and epitope tag derived from pancreatic ribonuclease A
   3069..3086    +  CDS            SET1 (fragment): solubility-enhancement tag derived from T7 phage gene 10B
   3094..3141    +  terminator     T7 terminator: transcription terminator for bacteriophage T7 RNA polymerase
   3305..3362    +  promoter       AmpR promoter (fragment): bla
   3371..4186    -  CDS            KanR: aminoglycoside phosphotransferase; aph(3')-Ia; confers resistance to kanamycin in bacteria or G418 (Geneticin®) in eukaryotes
   4187..4278    -  promoter       AmpR promoter: bla
