[The description below was written by a language model from this plasmid's Addgene catalogue record and pLannotate feature annotations shown in this document.]
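Description:
His SUMO HNRNPA1 dHexa LCD is a 4.3 kb bacterial expression plasmid for producing a tagged fragment of the RNA-binding protein hnRNPA1 in E. coli. The catalogue lists the backbone as pEXP. The feature table shows an RSF 1030 origin of replication, which is compatible with other common origins and so allows co-maintenance with additional plasmids, and the record describes the plasmid as low copy. Selection is by kanamycin, through an aminoglycoside phosphotransferase gene driven by a bla-type promoter. Two short tetracycline-resistance fragments are annotated, but these are non-functional backbone remnants.

Expression uses a standard T7/lac arrangement. A T7 promoter is followed by a lac operator and the phage T7 gene 10 ribosome binding site, and a plasmid-borne lacI gene with its own promoter supplies the repressor. Transcription therefore requires a host that provides T7 RNA polymerase and is induced with IPTG; a T7 terminator closes the unit. The open reading frame begins with a histidine tag (annotated as a short match to a composite His-containing tag), then a thrombin cleavage site and a yeast SMT3-derived SUMO domain, which is a cleavable tag. This is fused to a roughly 380 bp HNRNPA1 segment. The plasmid name indicates that this segment is the low complexity domain carrying a "dHexa" modification, presumably a hexapeptide deletion, although the record does not define it. The insert is listed as synthetic, and the annotated bovine match reflects only sequence similarity. S-Tag and SET1 fragments lie downstream of the insert, and the record does not say whether they are translated. The associated publication concerns phase separation and fibrillization by low complexity domains, which suggests use in purifying recombinant protein for such in vitro studies.
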