Addgene plasmid #197014: His SUMO HNRNPA1 dHexa LCD
Purpose: E. coli expression vector
Depositing lab: Tanja Mittag. Depositing organization: St. Jude Children's Research Hospital. Publication: Phase separation by low complexity domains promotes stress granule assembly and drives pathological fibrillization. Molliex A, Temirov J, Lee J, Coughlin M, Kanagaraj AP, Kim HJ, Mittag T, Taylor JP. Cell. 2015 Sep 24;163(1):123-33. doi: 10.1016/j.cell.2015.09.015. PubMed 26406374.
Backbone
  Vector backbone: pEXP
  Vector type: Bacterial Expression
Growth in bacteria
  Bacterial resistance: Kanamycin, 50 μg/mL
  Growth temperature: 37°C
  Growth strain: DH5alpha
  Copy number: Low Copy
Gene/Insert
  Gene/Insert name: HNRNPA1
  Species: Synthetic
  Tag / fusion protein: 6His-SUMO (N terminal on insert)
  Cloning method: Unknown
Terms and licenses: Academic/Nonprofit Terms; Industry Terms: Not Available to Industry
How to cite: His SUMO HNRNPA1 dHexa LCD was a gift from Tanja Mittag (Addgene plasmid # 197014 ; http://n2t.net/addgene:197014 ; RRID:Addgene_197014)
